Addgene plasmid #236379: pCAG-48xNFIL3 array
Purpose: Expression of array of 48 crRNAs targeting NFIL3
Depositing lab: Ling-Ling Chen. Depositing organization: CAS Center for Excellence in Molecular Cell Science. Publication: CRISPR-array-mediated imaging of non-repetitive and multiplex genomic loci in living cells. Yang LZ, Min YH, Liu YX, Gao BQ, Liu XQ, Huang Y, Wang H, Yang L, Liu ZJ, Chen LL. Nat Methods. 2024 Sep;21(9):1646-1657. doi: 10.1038/s41592-024-02333-3. Epub 2024 Jul 4. PubMed 38965442.
Backbone
  Vector backbone: pCAG
  Vector type: Lentiviral, CRISPR
Growth in bacteria
  Bacterial resistance: Ampicillin, 100 μg/mL
  Growth temperature: 37°C
  Growth strain: NEB Stable
  Copy number: High Copy
Gene/Insert
  Gene/Insert name: 48xNFIL3 crRNA array
  Species: H. sapiens (human)
  Entrez Gene: NFIL3 (a.k.a. E4BP4, IL3BP1, NF-IL3A, NFIL3A)
  Cloning method: Gene Synthesis
Terms and licenses: Academic/Nonprofit Terms; Industry Terms: Not Available to Industry
How to cite: pCAG-48xNFIL3 array was a gift from Ling-Ling Chen (Addgene plasmid # 236379 ; http://n2t.net/addgene:236379 ; RRID:Addgene_236379)
