[The description below was written by a language model from this plasmid's Addgene catalogue record and pLannotate feature annotations shown in this document.]
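Description:
pCAG-48xNFIL3 array is a 9,653-nt HIV-1-based lentiviral transfer plasmid built to express a synthetic CRISPR array of 48 crRNAs directed against the human NFIL3 locus. It is maintained in E. coli through a high-copy ColE1/pUC-type origin and an ampicillin resistance gene (β-lactamase under its own promoter). The record specifies a recombination-deficient cloning strain, which is sensible given both the LTR repeats and the highly repetitive array. No mammalian selection marker or fluorescent reporter is annotated.

The lentiviral portion contains a truncated 5' LTR, the Ψ packaging signal with an adjoining gag fragment, the Rev response element, cPPT/CTS, WPRE and a self-inactivating ΔU3 3' LTR, so the cassette can be packaged into virus and integrated with the viral promoter activity disabled. Inside this frame sits a CAG promoter, made up of the CMV enhancer, chicken β-actin promoter (detected as several fragments) and the chimeric β-actin/β-globin intron. It therefore drives Pol II transcription rather than using a typical Pol III guide promoter. The roughly 2.1 kb between the intron and the WPRE carries no annotation and is where the gene-synthesised crRNA array presumably lies, although the feature table does not identify it directly. A long Pol II transcript of this type would be processed into individual crRNAs by a Cas protein able to cleave its own array, but the record does not name the partner nuclease and none is encoded here.

According to the catalogue entry and its associated publication title, the construct is used for CRISPR-array-mediated imaging of non-repetitive genomic loci in living cells, with many guides tiling one gene to concentrate signal at NFIL3.
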