Features (pLannotate 1.2.2; 27 found; start..end, strand, type, name):
    377..634     +  LTR            5' LTR (truncated): truncated 5' long terminal repeat (LTR) from HIV-1
    681..806     +  misc_feature   HIV-1 Ψ: packaging signal of human immunodeficiency virus type 1
    790..1128    +  CDS            HIV-1 gag (fragment): gag protein from human immunodeficiency virus 1; gag
   1303..1536    +  misc_feature   RRE: The Rev response element (RRE) of HIV-1 allows for Rev-dependent mRNA export from the nucleus to the cytoplasm.
   1913..2013    +  CDS            Rev (fragment): human immunodeficiency virus 1 (HIV-1) Rev protein; rev; enhances nuclear export of unspliced and incompletely spliced viral mRNAs
   2058..2175    +  misc_feature   cPPT/CTS: central polypurine tract and central termination sequence of HIV-1
   2292..2595    +  enhancer       CMV enhancer: human cytomegalovirus immediate early enhancer
   2597..2718    +  promoter       chicken β-actin promoter (fragment): contains a 21-bp deletion relative to the standard chicken β-actin promoter
   2726..2747    +  promoter       chicken β-actin promoter (fragment): No description available
   2764..2787    +  promoter       chicken β-actin promoter (fragment): No description available
   2791..2807    +  promoter       chicken β-actin promoter (fragment): contains a 21-bp deletion relative to the standard chicken β-actin promoter
   2824..2841    +  promoter       chicken β-actin promoter (fragment): contains a 21-bp deletion relative to the standard chicken β-actin promoter
   2878..3891    +  intron         chimeric intron: chimera between introns from chicken β-actin and rabbit β-globin
   6043..6631    +  misc_feature   WPRE: woodchuck hepatitis virus posttranscriptional regulatory element
   6639..6704    +  CDS            nef (fragment): NEF_HV1Z2 - Experimental evidence at protein level: Swiss-Prot protein existence level 1. Extracellular Nef protein targets CD4(+) T-lymphocytes for apoptosis by interacting with CXCR4 surface receptors. From Human immunodeficiency virus type 1 group M subtype D (isolate Z2/CDC-Z34) (HIV-1).
   6706..6939    +  LTR            3' LTR (ΔU3): self-inactivating 3' long terminal repeat (LTR) from HIV-1
   7144..7248    +  promoter       AmpR promoter: bla
   7249..8109    +  CDS            AmpR: β-lactamase; bla; confers resistance to ampicillin, carbenicillin, and related antibiotics
   8280..8868    +  rep_origin     ori: high-copy-number ColE1/pMB1/pBR322/pUC origin of replication
   9051..9105    +  CDS            lacI (fragment): lac repressor; lacI; The lac repressor binds to the lac operator to inhibit transcription in E. coli. This inhibition can be relieved by adding lactose or isopropyl-β-D-thiogalactopyranoside (IPTG).
   9111..9204    +  rep_origin     SV40 ori (fragment): SV40 origin of replication
   9229..9266    +  CDS            lacI (fragment): lac repressor; lacI; The lac repressor binds to the lac operator to inhibit transcription in E. coli. This inhibition can be relieved by adding lactose or isopropyl-β-D-thiogalactopyranoside (IPTG).
   9279..9300    +  protein_bind   CAP binding site: CAP binding activates transcription in the presence of cAMP. E. coli catabolite activator protein
   9315..9345    +  promoter       lac promoter: promoter for the E. coli lac operon
   9353..9369    +  protein_bind   lac operator: The lac repressor binds to the lac operator to inhibit transcription in E. coli. This inhibition can be relieved by adding lactose or isopropyl-β-D-thiogalactopyranoside (IPTG). lac repressor encoded by lacI
   9403..9486    +  polyA_signal   SV40 poly(A) signal (fragment): SV40 polyadenylation signal
   9653..329     +  CDS            nef (fragment) (across the origin): NEF_HV1BR - Experimental evidence at protein level: Swiss-Prot protein existence level 1. Extracellular Nef protein targets CD4(+) T-lymphocytes for apoptosis by interacting with CXCR4 surface receptors (PubMed:14990729). From Human immunodeficiency virus type 1 group M subtype B (isolate BRU/LAI) (HIV-1).
>Addgene plasmid #236379 | pCAG-48xNFIL3 array | addgene full sequence | sequence record 478955 | Addgene NGS Result
TGGAAGGGCTAATTCACTCCCAAAGAAGACAAGATATCCTTGATCTGTGGATCTACCACACACAAGGCTA
CTTCCCTGATTAGCAGAACTACACACCAGGGCCAGGGGTCAGATATCCACTGACCTTTGGATGGTGCTAC
AAGCTAGTACCAGTTGAGCCAGATAAGGTAGAAGAGGCCAATAAAGGAGAGAACACCAGCTTGTTACACC
CTGTGAGCCTGCATGGGATGGATGACCCGGAGAGAGAAGTGTTAGAGTGGAGGTTTGACAGCCGCCTAGC
ATTTCATCACGTGGCCCGAGAGCTGCATCCGGAGTACTTCAAGAACTGCTGATATCGAGCTTGCTACAAG
GGACTTTCCGCTGGGGACTTTCCAGGGAGGCGTGGCCTGGGCGGGACTGGGGAGTGGCGAGCCCTCAGAT
CCTGCATATAAGCAGCTGCTTTTTGCCTGTACTGGGTCTCTCTGGTTAGACCAGATCTGAGCCTGGGAGC
TCTCTGGCTAACTAGGGAACCCACTGCTTAAGCCTCAATAAAGCTTGCCTTGAGTGCTTCAAGTAGTGTG
TGCCCGTCTGTTGTGTGACTCTGGTAACTAGAGATCCCTCAGACCCTTTTAGTCAGTGTGGAAAATCTCT
AGCAGTGGCGCCCGAACAGGGACTTGAAAGCGAAAGGGAAACCAGAGGAGCTCTCTCGACGCAGGACTCG
GCTTGCTGAAGCGCGCACGGCAAGAGGCGAGGGGCGGCGACTGGTGAGTACGCCAAAAATTTTGACTAGC
GGAGGCTAGAAGGAGAGAGATGGGTGCGAGAGCGTCAGTATTAAGCGGGGGAGAATTAGATCGCGATGGG
AAAAAATTCGGTTAAGGCCAGGGGGAAAGAAAAAATATAAATTAAAACATATAGTATGGGCAAGCAGGGA
GCTAGAACGATTCGCAGTTAATCCTGGCCTGTTAGAAACATCAGAAGGCTGTAGACAAATACTGGGACAG
CTACAACCATCCCTTCAGACAGGATCAGAAGAACTTAGATCATTATATAATACAGTAGCAACCCTCTATT
GTGTGCATCAAAGGATAGAGATAAAAGACACCAAGGAAGCTTTAGACAAGATAGAGGAAGAGCAAAACAA
AAGTAAGACCACCGCACAGCAAGCGGCCGGCCGCTGATCTTCAGACCTGGAGGAGGAGATATGAGGGACA
ATTGGAGAAGTGAATTATATAAATATAAAGTAGTAAAAATTGAACCATTAGGAGTAGCACCCACCAAGGC
AAAGAGAAGAGTGGTGCAGAGAGAAAAAAGAGCAGTGGGAATAGGAGCTTTGTTCCTTGGGTTCTTGGGA
GCAGCAGGAAGCACTATGGGCGCAGCGTCAATGACGCTGACGGTACAGGCCAGACAATTATTGTCTGGTA
TAGTGCAGCAGCAGAACAATTTGCTGAGGGCTATTGAGGCGCAACAGCATCTGTTGCAACTCACAGTCTG
GGGCATCAAGCAGCTCCAGGCAAGAATCCTGGCTGTGGAAAGATACCTAAAGGATCAACAGCTCCTGGGG
ATTTGGGGTTGCTCTGGAAAACTCATTTGCACCACTGCTGTGCCTTGGAATGCTAGTTGGAGTAATAAAT
CTCTGGAACAGATTTGGAATCACACGACCTGGATGGAGTGGGACAGAGAAATTAACAATTACACAAGCTT
AATACACTCCTTAATTGAAGAATCGCAAAACCAGCAAGAAAAGAATGAACAAGAATTATTGGAATTAGAT
AAATGGGCAAGTTTGTGGAATTGGTTTAACATAACAAATTGGCTGTGGTATATAAAATTATTCATAATGA
TAGTAGGAGGCTTGGTAGGTTTAAGAATAGTTTTTGCTGTACTTTCTATAGTGAATAGAGTTAGGCAGGG
ATATTCACCATTATCGTTTCAGACCCACCTCCCAACCCCGAGGGGACCCGACAGGCCCGAAGGAATAGAA
GAAGAAGGTGGAGAGAGAGACAGAGACAGATCCATTCGATTAGTGAACGGATCTCGACGGTATCGCCGAA
TTCACAAATGGCAGTATTCATCCACAATTTTAAAAGAAAAGGGGGGATTGGGGGGTACAGTGCAGGGGAA
AGAATAGTAGACATAATAGCAACAGACATACAAACTAAAGAATTACAAAAACAAATTACAAAAATTCAAA
ATTTTCGGGTTTATTACAGGGACAGCAGAGATCCAGTTTGGACTAGGACATGATTATTGACTAGTTATTA
ATAGTAATCAATTACGGGGTCATTAGTTCATAGCCCATATATGGAGTTCCGCGTTACATAACTTACGGTA
AATGGCCCGCCTGGCTGACCGCCCAACGACCCCCGCCCATTGACGTCAATAATGACGTATGTTCCCATAG
TAACGCCAATAGGGACTTTCCATTGACGTCAATGGGTGGAGTATTTACGGTAAACTGCCCACTTGGCAGT
ACATCAAGTGTATCATATGCCAAGTACGCCCCCTATTGACGTCAATGACGGTAAATGGCCCGCCTGGCAT
TATGCCCAGTACATGACCTTATGGGACTTTCCTACTTGGCAGTACATCTACGTATTAGTCATCGCTATTA
CCATGGTCGAGGTGAGCCCCACGTTCTGCTTCACTCTCCCCATCTCCCCCCCCTCCCCACCCCCAATTTT
GTATTTATTTATTTTTTAATTATTTTGTGCAGCGATGGGGGCGGGGGGGGGGGGGGGGGGGCCCCGGGGG
GGGGGGGGGGGGGGGGGGGGGGGGGGGGGGGGGGGGGGGGGGGGGGGGGGGGGGGCGGCAGGGGGGGGGG
GGGGGGCAAGTTTTTTTTTTTCTGGGGGGGGGGGGGGGCGGCGGCCCAATAAAAAAAGAGTGGCGCCGGG
GGGGGGGGTCGCTGCGCGCTGCCTTCGCCCCGTGCCCCGCTCCGCCGCCGCCTCGCGCCGCCCGCCCCGG
CTCTGACTGACCGCGTTACTCCCACAGGTGAGCGGGCGGGACGGCCCTTCTCCTCCGGGCTGTAATTAGC
GCTTGGTTTAATGACGGCTTGTTTCTTTTCTGTGGCTGCGTGAAAGCCTTGAGGGGCTCCGGGAGGGCCC
TTTGTGCGGGGGGAGCGGCTCGGGGGGTGCGTGCGTGTGTGTGTGCGTGGGGAGCGCCGCGTGCGGCTCC
GCGCTGCCCGGCGGCTGTGAGCGCTGCGGGCGCGGCGCGGGGCTTTGTGCGCTCCGCAGTGTGCGCGAGG
GGAGCGCGGCCGGGGGCGGTGCCCCGCGGTGCGGGGGGGGCTGCGAGGGGAACAAAGGCTGCGTGCGGGG
TGTGTGCGTGGGGGGGTGAGCAGGGGGTGTGGGCGCGTCGGTCGGGCTGCAACCCCCCCTGCACCCCCCT
CCCCGAGTTGCTGAGCACGGCCCGGCTTCGGGTGCGGGGCTCCGTACGGGGCGTGGCGCGGGGCTCGCCG
TGCCGGGCGGGGGGTGGCGGCAGGTGGGGGTGCCGGGCGGGGCGGGGCCGCCTCGGGCCGGGGAGGGCTC
GGGGGAGGGGCGCGGCGGCCCCCGGAGCGCCGGCGGCTGTCGAGGCGCGGCGAGCCGCAGCCATTGCCTT
TTATGGTAATCGTGCGAGAGGGCGCAGGGACTTCCTTTGTCCCAAATCTGTGCGGAGCCGAAATCTGGGA
GGCGCCGCCGCACCCCCTCTAGCGGGCGCGGGGCGAAGCGGTGCGGCGCCGGCAGGAAGGAAATGGGCGG
GGAGGGCCTTCGTGCGTCGCCGCGCCGCCGTCCCCTTCTCCCTCTCCAGCCTCGGGGCTGTCCGCGGGGG
GACGGCTGCCTTCGGGGGGGACGGGGCAGGGCGGGGTTCGGCTTCTGGCGTGTGACCGGCGGCTCTAGCG
CCTCTGCTAACCATGTTCATGCCTTCTTCTTTTTCCTACAGCTCCTGGGCAACGTGCTGGTTATTGTGCT
GTCTCATCATTTTGGCAAAGGGCGGCCGCATCTTGTGGAAAGGACGAAACACCGTAATTTCTACTAAGTG
TAGATGCCAGTTGAGTTGAGCCGATTAATTTCTACTAAGTGTAGATTGTGGCCGGTGGACGTTTGGTAAT
TTCTACTAAGTGTAGATGGAACCAAGCGCGTCTCCATTAATTTCTACTAAGTGTAGATTTCTGGCGCGGG
GGGTCCTCTAATTTCTACTAAGTGTAGATCGAGCTCGGGTGGGAGTCCCTAATTTCTACTAAGTGTAGAT
GCAGCGCCCGGTGATTTGCTTAATTTCTACTAAGTGTAGATACTCCACGCCTTCGGAGACCTAATTTCTA
CTAAGTGTAGATCAAGCCCTCGGGAAGGTTGTTAATTTCTACTAAGTGTAGATTGAGAGGCCTTTCGGAC
GTTTAATTTCTACTAAGTGTAGATATTGCAGCGCCTTCGCGCCGTAATTTCTACTAAGTGTAGATTGTAA
TGAATGCCCCGCGCGTAATTTCTACTAAGTGTAGATTTTCTCCTCGCCGGCCCGAGTAATTTCTACTAAG
TGTAGATATCGCTGCCTCCGCCGCGCATAATTTCTACTAAGTGTAGATCAGCCGTCATCTTCGCCCTATA
ATTTCTACTAAGTGTAGATCACCTCAACAAAGTGTATTCTAATTTCTACTAAGTGTAGATGGAGAGAAGA
CTACCGTATCTAATTTCTACTAAGTGTAGATCCGATACACGGATAGTGGTCTAATTTCTACTAAGTGTAG
ATGAAAGCCTTCCAGGGCAGCGTAATTTCTACTAAGTGTAGATTGCTCCATTTACTCGAGTTATAATTTC
TACTAAGTGTAGATCAGTTACTCCGGCCTAGTGATAATTTCTACTAAGTGTAGATGCCACTGAGTCCCCC
GTCTCTAATTTCTACTAAGTGTAGATTGGGAATCCATAGCATACCGTAATTTCTACTAAGTGTAGATCAA
TGAACACGATTAGCTGCTAATTTCTACTAAGTGTAGATCGTCTCTTCCGTAGCCCGGGTAATTTCTACTA
AGTGTAGATGTGACCTCCTGTCTGGTCTGTAATTTCTACTAAGTGTAGATCCTCCTGTTACAGGCAGTAG
TAATTTCTACTAAGTGTAGATTCTGGATACCCTGGTTTTACTAATTTCTACTAAGTGTAGATACAATTGT
GGCCTCGCAGTGTAATTTCTACTAAGTGTAGATCTCATGCTGCCGAATGTGTGTAATTTCTACTAAGTGT
AGATGTAATTGAGGCGCAGCGTTGTAATTTCTACTAAGTGTAGATCACCCTGTTTGTCGTCAGCGTAATT
TCTACTAAGTGTAGATCCAGTCGTGTTACGCAACAATAATTTCTACTAAGTGTAGATGTGCTGGGGCTTG
AGACGACTAATTTCTACTAAGTGTAGATGGCAAGCCTGTGAGTCACTGTAATTTCTACTAAGTGTAGATA
ACGCACTCTTGTTCGTGATTAATTTCTACTAAGTGTAGATAAGACAACTCGACCTTCAAGTAATTTCTAC
TAAGTGTAGATGTTTACCCTTACACTTGCGATAATTTCTACTAAGTGTAGATTATCCAGGTTGGACTTGT
ATTAATTTCTACTAAGTGTAGATGGACGTAATATAGACGTAAATAATTTCTACTAAGTGTAGATACCGTG
GGCAGATTATGCAATAATTTCTACTAAGTGTAGATGATAGAGAAATCATCCAAGCTAATTTCTACTAAGT
GTAGATGCATCATACCCTACACCGCTTAATTTCTACTAAGTGTAGATCAGTAGGACAGCAGCGTCTATAA
TTTCTACTAAGTGTAGATAACTCTGGAGATCAGTGTTCTAATTTCTACTAAGTGTAGATATCACTATCAA
TACTGGAGCTAATTTCTACTAAGTGTAGATTGAACCTCACCGCAGAACAGTAATTTCTACTAAGTGTAGA
TCCCCCAGACCAGATATGACCTAATTTCTACTAAGTGTAGATCCCTAAATGAAACGCACGTTTAATTTCT
ACTAAGTGTAGATAGACACGACAAGACAAATCATAATTTCTACTAAGTGTAGATCTGCCTTGTCAGGATG
GGACCGAGAATCGATAGATCCTAATCAACCTCTGGATTACAAAATTTGTGAAAGATTGACTGGTATTCTT
AACTATGTTGCTCCTTTTACGCTATGTGGATACGCTGCTTTAATGCCTTTGTATCATGCTATTGCTTCCC
GTATGGCTTTCATTTTCTCCTCCTTGTATAAATCCTGGTTGCTGTCTCTTTATGAGGAGTTGTGGCCCGT
TGTCAGGCAACGTGGCGTGGTGTGCACTGTGTTTGCTGACGCAACCCCCACTGGTTGGGGCATTGCCACC
ACCTGTCAGCTCCTTTCCGGGACTTTCGCTTTCCCCCTCCCTATTGCCACGGCGGAACTCATCGCCGCCT
GCCTTGCCCGCTGCTGGACAGGGGCTCGGCTGTTGGGCACTGACAATTCCGTGGTGTTGTCGGGGAAATC
ATCGTCCTTTCCTTGGCTGCTCGCCTGTGTTGCCACCTGGATTCTGCGCGGGACGTCCTTCTGCTACGTC
CCTTCGGCCCTCAATCCAGCGGACCTTCCTTCCCGCGGCCTGCTGCCGGCTCTGCGGCCTCTTCCGCGTC
TTCGCCTTCGCCCTCAGACGAGTCGGATCTCCCTTTGGGCCGCCTCCCCGCCTGAGATCCTTTAAGACCA
ATGACTTACAAGGCAGCTGTAGATCTTAGCCACTTTTTAAAAGAAAAGGGGGGACTGGAAGGGCTAATTC
ACTCCCAACGAAGACAAGATCTGCTTTTTGCTTGTACTGGGTCTCTCTGGTTAGACCAGATCTGAGCCTG
GGAGCTCTCTGGCTAACTAGGGAACCCACTGCTTAAGCCTCAATAAAGCTTGCCTTGAGTGCTTCAAGTA
GTGTGTGCCCGTCTGTTGTGTGACTCTGGTAACTAGAGATCCCTCAGACCCTTTTAGTCAGTGTGGAAAA
TCTCTAGCAGTAGTAGTTCATGTCATCTTATTATTCAGTATTTATAACTTGCAAAGAAATGAATATCAGA
GAGTGAGAGGCCCGGGTTAATTAAGGAAAGGGCTAGATCATTCTTGAAGACGAAAGGGCCTCGTGATACG
CCTATTTTTATAGGTTAATGTCATGATAATAATGGTTTCTTAGACGTCAGGTGGCACTTTTCGGGGAAAT
GTGCGCGGAACCCCTATTTGTTTATTTTTCTAAATACATTCAAATATGTATCCGCTCATGAGACAATAAC
CCTGATAAATGCTTCAATAATATTGAAAAAGGAAGAGTATGAGTATTCAACATTTCCGTGTCGCCCTTAT
TCCCTTTTTTGCGGCATTTTGCCTTCCTGTTTTTGCTCACCCAGAAACGCTGGTGAAAGTAAAAGATGCT
GAAGATCAGTTGGGTGCACGAGTGGGTTACATCGAACTGGATCTCAACAGCGGTAAGATCCTTGAGAGTT
TTCGCCCCGAAGAACGTTTTCCAATGATGAGCACTTTTAAAGTTCTGCTATGTGGCGCGGTATTATCCCG
TGTTGACGCCGGGCAAGAGCAACTCGGTCGCCGCATACACTATTCTCAGAATGACTTGGTTGAGTACTCA
CCAGTCACAGAAAAGCATCTTACGGATGGCATGACAGTAAGAGAATTATGCAGTGCTGCCATAACCATGA
GTGATAACACTGCGGCCAACTTACTTCTGACAACGATCGGAGGACCGAAGGAGCTAACCGCTTTTTTGCA
CAACATGGGGGATCATGTAACTCGCCTTGATCGTTGGGAACCGGAGCTGAATGAAGCCATACCAAACGAC
GAGCGTGACACCACGATGCCTGTAGCAATGGCAACAACGTTGCGCAAACTATTAACTGGCGAACTACTTA
CTCTAGCTTCCCGGCAACAATTAATAGACTGGATGGAGGCGGATAAAGTTGCAGGACCACTTCTGCGCTC
GGCCCTTCCGGCTGGCTGGTTTATTGCTGATAAATCTGGAGCCGGTGAGCGTGGGTCTCGCGGTATCATT
GCAGCACTGGGGCCAGATGGTAAGCCCTCCCGTATCGTAGTTATCTACACGACGGGGAGTCAGGCAACTA
TGGATGAACGAAATAGACAGATCGCTGAGATAGGTGCCTCACTGATTAAGCATTGGTAACTGTCAGACCA
AGTTTACTCATATATACTTTAGATTGATTTAAAACTTCATTTTTAATTTAAAAGGATCTAGGTGAAGATC
CTTTTTGATAATCTCATGACCAAAATCCCTTAACGTGAGTTTTCGTTCCACTGAGCGTCAGACCCCGTAG
AAAAGATCAAAGGATCTTCTTGAGATCCTTTTTTTCTGCGCGTAATCTGCTGCTTGCAAACAAAAAAACC
ACCGCTACCAGCGGTGGTTTGTTTGCCGGATCAAGAGCTACCAACTCTTTTTCCGAAGGTAACTGGCTTC
AGCAGAGCGCAGATACCAAATACTGTTCTTCTAGTGTAGCCGTAGTTAGGCCACCACTTCAAGAACTCTG
TAGCACCGCCTACATACCTCGCTCTGCTAATCCTGTTACCAGTGGCTGCTGCCAGTGGCGATAAGTCGTG
TCTTACCGGGTTGGACTCAAGACGATAGTTACCGGATAAGGCGCAGCGGTCGGGCTGAACGGGGGGTTCG
TGCACACAGCCCAGCTTGGAGCGAACGACCTACACCGAACTGAGATACCTACAGCGTGAGCTATGAGAAA
GCGCCACGCTTCCCGAAGGGAGAAAGGCGGACAGGTATCCGGTAAGCGGCAGGGTCGGAACAGGAGAGCG
CACGAGGGAGCTTCCAGGGGGAAACGCCTGGTATCTTTATAGTCCTGTCGGGTTTCGCCACCTCTGACTT
GAGCGTCGATTTTTGTGATGCTCGTCAGGGGGGCGGAGCCTATGGAAAAACGCCAGCAACGCGGCCTTTT
TACGGTTCCTGGCCTTTTGCTGGCCTTTTGCTCACATGTTCTTTCCTGCGTTATCCCCTGATTCTGTGGA
TAACCGTATTACCGCCTTTGAGTGAGCTGATACCGCTCGCCGCAGCCGAACGACCGAGCGCAGCGAGTCA
GTGAGCGAGGAAGCGGAAGAGCGCCCAATACGCAAACCGCCTCTCCCCGCGCGTTGGCCGATTCATTAAT
GCAGCAAGCTCATGGCTGACTAATTTTTTTTATTTATGCAGAGGCCGAGGCCGCCTCGGCCTCTGAGCTA
TTCCAGAAGTAGTGAGGAGGCTTTTTTGGAGGCCTAGGCTTTTGCAAAAAGCTCCCCGTGGCACGACAGG
TTTCCCGACTGGAAAGCGGGCAGTGAGCGCAACGCAATTAATGTGAGTTAGCTCACTCATTAGGCACCCC
AGGCTTTACACTTTATGCTTCCGGCTCGTATGTTGTGTGGAATTGTGAGCGGATAACAATTTCACACAGG
AAACAGCTATGACATGATTACGAATTTCACAAATAAAGCATTTTTTTCACTGCATTCTAGTTGTGGTTTG
TCCAAACTCATCAATGTATCTTATCATGTCTGGATCAACTGGATAACTCAAGCTAACCAAAATCATCCCA
AACTTCCCACCCCATACCCTATTACCACTGCCAATTACCTGTGGTTTCATTTACTCTAAACCTGTGATTC
CTCTGAATTATTTTCATTTTAAAGAAATTGTATTTGTTAAATATGTACTACAAACTTAGTAGT
